Addgene plasmid #144871: TFORF3395
Purpose: Lentiviral vector for overexpressing transcription factor ORFs with unique 24-bp barcodes. Barcodes facilitate identification of transcription factors in pooled screens.
Depositing lab: Feng Zhang. Depositing organization: Broad Institute. Publication: A transcription factor atlas of directed differentiation. Joung J, Ma S, Tay T, Geiger-Schuller KR, Kirchgatterer PC, Verdine VK, Guo B, Arias-Garcia MA, Allen WE, Singh A, Kuksenko O, Abudayyeh OO, Gootenberg JS, Fu Z, Macrae RK, Buenrostro JD, Regev A, Zhang F. Cell. 2023 Jan 5;186(1):209-229.e26. doi: 10.1016/j.cell.2022.11.026. PubMed 36608654.
Backbone
  Vector backbone: pLX_TRC317
  Backbone manufacturer: Broad Institute Genetic Perturbation Platform
  Backbone size w/o insert (bp): 8264
  Vector type: Mammalian Expression, Lentiviral
  Selectable markers: Puromycin
Growth in bacteria
  Bacterial resistance: Ampicillin, 100 μg/mL
  Growth temperature: 37°C
  Growth strain: NEB Stable
  Copy number: High Copy
Gene/Insert
  Gene/Insert name: TBX22
  Species: H. sapiens (human)
  Insert size (bp): 1766
  Entrez Gene: TBX22 (a.k.a. ABERS, CLPA, CPX, TBXX, dJ795G23.1)
  Promoter: EF1a
  Tag / fusion protein: V5 (C terminal on insert)
  Cloning method: Gateway Cloning
  Sequencing primers: 5′ GGGTGGAGACTGAAGTTAGGCCAG; 3′ CACATAGCGTAAAAGGAGCAACATAG
Resource information
  A portion of this plasmid was derived from a plasmid made by: Broad Institute Genetic Perturbation Platform
Terms and licenses: Academic/Nonprofit Terms; Industry Terms: Not Available to Industry
Depositor comments: NM_016954.2 Please test multiple small colonies in case of plasmid recombination. To make this collection available in a timely manner, a portion of this collection was not fully sequenced by Addgene. If an Addgene verified full plasmid sequence is not available, please contact us prior to placing an order to request the full sequence.
How to cite: TFORF3395 was a gift from Feng Zhang (Addgene plasmid # 144871 ; http://n2t.net/addgene:144871 ; RRID:Addgene_144871)
