[The description below was written by a language model from this plasmid's Addgene catalogue record and pLannotate feature annotations shown in this document.]
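Description:
TFORF3395 is a lentiviral mammalian expression plasmid built on the pLX_TRC317 backbone and carrying the human TBX22 open reading frame, a T-box transcription factor annotated as a probable developmental regulator important in palate formation. It belongs to a barcoded transcription factor ORF collection in which each clone carries a unique 24-bp barcode, so that the overexpressed factor can be identified in pooled screens. The feature table does not annotate the barcode itself. In bacteria the plasmid is maintained through a high-copy ColE1/pUC-type origin and selected with ampicillin via the β-lactamase gene. An f1 origin and remnants of a lac/T7/T3 cloning region are also present. The depositor notes that the plasmid can recombine, as is common for LTR-containing vectors.

The viral portion follows a third-generation, self-inactivating design. An RSV promoter drives a truncated HIV-1 5' LTR, followed by the Ψ packaging signal with a gag fragment, the RRE for Rev-dependent nuclear export, a cPPT/CTS, and a ΔU3 3' LTR followed by an SV40 polyadenylation signal. Two expression units lie between the LTRs. An SV40 early promoter drives puromycin N-acetyltransferase for selection of transduced cells. Downstream, the EF-1α promoter drives TBX22, which was inserted by Gateway recombination and is flanked by attB1 and attB2 sites. The attB2 site links the ORF to a C-terminal V5 epitope tag for detection. A WPRE after the cassette enhances transcript stability and expression. The short U6 promoter fragment annotated between the V5 tag and the WPRE appears to be residual sequence, and the record assigns it no function. The construct is intended for producing lentivirus to overexpress TBX22 stably, individually or as part of pooled directed-differentiation screens.
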