Features (pLannotate 1.2.2; 34 found; start..end, strand, type, name):
      5..231     +  promoter       RSV promoter: Rous sarcoma virus enhancer/promoter
    232..412     +  LTR            5' LTR (truncated): truncated 5' long terminal repeat (LTR) from HIV-1
    459..584     +  misc_feature   HIV-1 Ψ: packaging signal of human immunodeficiency virus type 1
    568..931     +  CDS            HIV-1 gag (fragment): gag protein from human immunodeficiency virus 1; gag
   1077..1310    +  misc_feature   RRE: The Rev response element (RRE) of HIV-1 allows for Rev-dependent mRNA export from the nucleus to the cytoplasm.
   1687..1713    +  CDS            Rev (fragment): human immunodeficiency virus 1 (HIV-1) Rev protein; rev; enhances nuclear export of unspliced and incompletely spliced viral mRNAs
   1720..1743    +  promoter       SV40 promoter (fragment): SV40 early promoter
   1744..1815    +  promoter       SV40 promoter (fragment): SV40 enhancer and early promoter
   1839..1974    +  rep_origin     SV40 ori: SV40 origin of replication
   2020..2616    +  CDS            PuroR (fragment): puromycin N-acetyltransferase; pac from Streptomyces; confers resistance to puromycin
   2665..2782    +  misc_feature   cPPT/CTS: central polypurine tract and central termination sequence of HIV-1
   2847..2913    +  CDS            small t antigen (fragment): SV40 (simian virus 40) small t antigen
   2920..4098    +  promoter       EF-1α promoter: strong constitutive promoter for human elongation factor EF-1α
   4119..4136    +  protein_bind   attB1 (fragment): mutant version of attB; core recombination site for the Gateway® BP reaction BP Clonase™
   4142..5701    +  CDS            TBX22: TBX22_HUMAN - Also known as TBOX22. Experimental evidence at protein level: Swiss-Prot protein existence level 1. Probable transcriptional regulator involved in developmental processes. This is major determinant crucial to palatogenesis. From Homo sapiens (Human).
   5703..5727    -  protein_bind   attB2: mutant version of attB; recombination site for the Gateway® BP reaction BP Clonase™
   5735..5776    +  CDS            V5 tag: epitope tag from simian virus 5
   5792..5845    +  promoter       U6 promoter (fragment): RNA polymerase III promoter for human U6 snRNA
   5887..6475    +  misc_feature   WPRE: woodchuck hepatitis virus posttranscriptional regulatory element
   6526..6545    +  misc_feature   cPPT/CTS (fragment): central polypurine tract and central termination sequence of HIV-1
   6547..6780    +  LTR            3' LTR (ΔU3): self-inactivating 3' long terminal repeat (LTR) from HIV-1
   6858..6979    +  polyA_signal   SV40 poly(A) signal: SV40 polyadenylation signal
   7019..7154    +  rep_origin     SV40 ori: SV40 origin of replication
   7175..7193    -  promoter       T7 promoter: promoter for bacteriophage T7 RNA polymerase
   7201..7356    +  CDS            lacZα (fragment): LacZα fragment of β-galactosidase; lacZ fragment
   7361..7789    +  rep_origin     f1 ori (sequence partly withheld): f1 bacteriophage origin of replication; arrow indicates direction of (+) strand synthesis
   7842..7946    +  promoter       AmpR promoter: bla
   7947..8807    +  CDS            AmpR: β-lactamase; bla; confers resistance to ampicillin, carbenicillin, and related antibiotics
   8978..9566    +  rep_origin     ori: high-copy-number ColE1/pMB1/pBR322/pUC origin of replication
   9749..9841    +  CDS            lacI (fragment): lac repressor; lacI; The lac repressor binds to the lac operator to inhibit transcription in E. coli. This inhibition can be relieved by adding lactose or isopropyl-β-D-thiogalactopyranoside (IPTG).
   9854..9875    +  protein_bind   CAP binding site: CAP binding activates transcription in the presence of cAMP. E. coli catabolite activator protein
   9890..9920    +  promoter       lac promoter: promoter for the E. coli lac operon
   9928..9944    +  protein_bind   lac operator: The lac repressor binds to the lac operator to inhibit transcription in E. coli. This inhibition can be relieved by adding lactose or isopropyl-β-D-thiogalactopyranoside (IPTG). lac repressor encoded by lacI
   9989..10007   +  promoter       T3 promoter: promoter for bacteriophage T3 RNA polymerase
>Addgene plasmid #144871 | TFORF3395 | addgene full sequence | sequence record 391558 | Addgene NGS Result
TTAATGTAGTCTTATGCAATACTCTTGTAGTCTTGCAACATGGTAACGATGAGTTAGCAACATGCCTTAC
AAGGAGAGAAAAAGCACCGTGCATGCCGATTGGTGGAAGTAAGGTGGTACGATCGTGCCTTATTAGGAAG
GCAACAGACGGGTCTGACATGGATTGGACGAACCACTGAATTGCCGCATTGCAGAGATATTGTATTTAAG
TGCCTAGCTCGATACATAAACGGGTCTCTCTGGTTAGACCAGATCTGAGCCTGGGAGCTCTCTGGCTAAC
TAGGGAACCCACTGCTTAAGCCTCAATAAAGCTTGCCTTGAGTGCTTCAAGTAGTGTGTGCCCGTCTGTT
GTGTGACTCTGGTAACTAGAGATCCCTCAGACCCTTTTAGTCAGTGTGGAAAATCTCTAGCAGTGGCGCC
CGAACAGGGACTTGAAAGCGAAAGGGAAACCAGAGGAGCTCTCTCGACGCAGGACTCGGCTTGCTGAAGC
GCGCACGGCAAGAGGCGAGGGGCGGCGACTGGTGAGTACGCCAAAAATTTTGACTAGCGGAGGCTAGAAG
GAGAGAGATGGGTGCGAGAGCGTCAGTATTAAGCGGGGGAGAATTAGATCGCGATGGGAAAAAATTCGGT
TAAGGCCAGGGGGAAAGAAAAAATATAAATTAAAACATATAGTATGGGCAAGCAGGGAGCTAGAACGATT
CGCAGTTAATCCTGGCCTGTTAGAAACATCAGAAGGCTGTAGACAAATACTGGGACAGCTACAACCATCC
CTTCAGACAGGATCAGAAGAACTTAGATCATTATATAATACAGTAGCAACCCTCTATTGTGTGCATCAAA
GGATAGAGATAAAAGACACCAAGGAAGCTTTAGACAAGATAGAGGAAGAGCAAAACAAAAGTAAGACCAC
CGCACAGCAAGCGGCCGCTGATCTTCAGACCTGGAGGAGGAGATATGAGGGACAATTGGAGAAGTGAATT
ATATAAATATAAAGTAGTAAAAATTGAACCATTAGGAGTAGCACCCACCAAGGCAAAGAGAAGAGTGGTG
CAGAGAGAAAAAAGAGCAGTGGGAATAGGAGCTTTGTTCCTTGGGTTCTTGGGAGCAGCAGGAAGCACTA
TGGGCGCAGCGTCAATGACGCTGACGGTACAGGCCAGACAATTATTGTCTGGTATAGTGCAGCAGCAGAA
CAATTTGCTGAGGGCTATTGAGGCGCAACAGCATCTGTTGCAACTCACAGTCTGGGGCATCAAGCAGCTC
CAGGCAAGAATCCTGGCTGTGGAAAGATACCTAAAGGATCAACAGCTCCTGGGGATTTGGGGTTGCTCTG
GAAAACTCATTTGCACCACTGCTGTGCCTTGGAATGCTAGTTGGAGTAATAAATCTCTGGAACAGATTTG
GAATCACACGACCTGGATGGAGTGGGACAGAGAAATTAACAATTACACAAGCTTAATACACTCCTTAATT
GAAGAATCGCAAAACCAGCAAGAAAAGAATGAACAAGAATTATTGGAATTAGATAAATGGGCAAGTTTGT
GGAATTGGTTTAACATAACAAATTGGCTGTGGTATATAAAATTATTCATAATGATAGTAGGAGGCTTGGT
AGGTTTAAGAATAGTTTTTGCTGTACTTTCTATAGTGAATAGAGTTAGGCAGGGATATTCACCATTATCG
TTTCAGACCCACCTCCCAACCCCGAGGGGACCCATGCATTGCATCTCAATTAGTCAGCAACCAGGTGTGG
AAAGTCCCCAGGCTCCCCAGCAGGCAGAAGTATGCAAAGCATGCGTCTCAATTAGTCAGCAACCATAGTC
CCGCCCCTAACTCCGCCCATCCCGCCCCTAACTCCGCCCAGTTCCGCCCATTCTCCGCCCCATGGCTGAC
TAATTTTTTTTATTTATGCAGAGGCCGAGGCCGCCTCGGCCTCTGAGCTATTCCAGAAGTAGTGAGGAGG
CTTTTTTGGAGGCCTAGGCTTTTGCAAAAAGCTTTCTAGAGGTACCACCGGAGCTTACCATGACCGAGTA
CAAGCCCACGGTGCGCCTCGCCACCCGCGACGACGTCCCCAGGGCCGTACGCACCCTCGCCGCCGCGTTC
GCCGACTACCCCGCCACGCGCCACACCGTCGATCCGGACCGCCACATCGAGCGGGTCACCGAGCTGCAAG
AACTCTTCCTCACGCGCGTCGGGCTCGACATCGGCAAGGTGTGGGTCGCGGACGACGGCGCCGCCGTGGC
GGTCTGGACCACGCCGGAGAGCGTCGAAGCGGGGGCGGTGTTCGCCGAGATCGGCCCGCGCATGGCCGAG
TTGAGCGGTTCCCGGCTGGCCGCGCAGCAACAGATGGAAGGCCTCCTGGCGCCGCACCGGCCCAAGGAGC
CCGCGTGGTTCCTGGCCACCGTCGGCGTCTCGCCCGACCACCAGGGCAAGGGTCTGGGCAGCGCCGTCGT
GCTCCCCGGAGTGGAGGCGGCCGAGCGCGCCGGGGTGCCCGCCTTCCTGGAGACCTCCGCGCCCCGCAAC
CTCCCCTTCTACGAGCGGCTCGGCTTCACCGTCACCGCCGACGTCGAGGTGCCCGAAGGACCGCGCACCT
GGTGCATGACCCGCAAGCCCGGTGCCAGTTAACGAATTCTAGATCTTGAGACAAATGGCAGTATTCATCC
ACAATTTTAAAAGAAAAGGGGGGATTGGGGGGTACAGTGCAGGGGAAAGAATAGTAGACATAATAGCAAC
AGACATACAAACTAAAGAATTACAAAAACAAATTACAAAAATTCAAAATTTTCGGGTTTATTACAGGGAC
AGCAGAGATCCACTTTGGCGCCGGCTCGAGGCCTGCAGGTGCAAAGATGGATAAAGTTTTAAACAGAGAG
GAATCTTTGCAGCTAATGGACCTTCTAGGTCTTGAAAGGAGTGGGAATTGGCTCCGGTGCCCGTCAGTGG
GCAGAGCGCACATCGCCCACAGTCCCCGAGAAGTTGGGGGGAGGGGTCGGCAATTGAACCGGTGCCTAGA
GAAGGTGGCGCGGGGTAAACTGGGAAAGTGATGTCGTGTACTGGCTCCGCCTTTTTCCCGAGGGTGGGGG
AGAACCGTATATAAGTGCAGTAGTCGCCGTGAACGTTCTTTTTCGCAACGGGTTTGCCGCCAGAACACAG
GTAAGTGCCGTGTGTGGTTCCCGCGGGCCTGGCCTCTTTACGGGTTATGGCCCTTGCGTGCCTTGAATTA
CTTCCACCTGGCTGCAGTACGTGATTCTTGATCCCGAGCTTCGGGTTGGAAGTGGGTGGGAGAGTTCGAG
GCCTTGCGCTTAAGGAGCCCCTTCGCCTCGTGCTTGAGTTGAGGCCTGGCCTGGGCGCTGGGGCCGCCGC
GTGCGAATCTGGTGGCACCTTCGCGCCTGTCTCGCTGCTTTCGATAAGTCTCTAGCCATTTAAAATTTTT
GATGACCTGCTGCGACGCTTTTTTTCTGGCAAGATAGTCTTGTAAATGCGGGCCAAGATCTGCACACTGG
TATTTCGGTTTTTGGGGCCGCGGGCGGCGACGGGGCCCGTGCGTCCCAGCGCACATGTTCGGCGAGGCGG
GGCCTGCGAGCGCGGCCACCGAGAATCGGACGGGGGTAGTCTCAAGCTGGCCGGCCTGCTCTGGTGCCTG
GCCTCGCGCCGCCGTGTATCGCCCCGCCCTGGGCGGCAAGGCTGGCCCGGTCGGCACCAGTTGCGTGAGC
GGAAAGATGGCCGCTTCCCGGCCCTGCTGCAGGGAGCTCAAAATGGAGGACGCGGCGCTCGGGAGAGCGG
GCGGGTGAGTCACCCACACAAAGGAAAAGGGCCTTTCCGTCCTCAGCCGTCGCTTCATGTGACTCCACGG
AGTACCGGGCGCCGTCCAGGCACCTCGATTAGTTCTCGAGCTTTTGGAGTACGTCGTCTTTAGGTTGGGG
GGAGGGGTTTTATGCGATGGAGTTTCCCCACACTGAGTGGGTGGAGACTGAAGTTAGGCCAGCTTGGCAC
TTGATGTAATTCTCCTTGGAATTTGCCCTTTTTGAGTTTGGATCTTGGTTCATTCTCAAGCCTCAGACAG
TGGTTCAAAGTTTTTTTCTTCCATTTCAGGTGTCGTGAGGCTAGCATCGATTGATCAACAAGTTTGTACA
AAAAAGTTGGCATGGCTCTGAGCTCTCGGGCGCGTGCCTTCTCCGTGGAAGCCTTGGTGGGGAGACCCAG
CAAAAGAAAACTCCAAGACCCAATACAGGCGGAGCAGCCTGAGCTGCGGGAGAAAAAGGGCGGAGAGGAA
GAGGAGGAGAGAAGGAGCAGCGCTGCAGGGAAGAGCGAGCCGCTTGAAAAACAACCTAAGACAGAGCCCT
CAACATCTGCTTCCTCTGGCTGCGGCAGCGACAGCGGCTACGGCAACAGCTCTGAAAGTCTGGAAGAGAA
AGATATTCAAATGGAGCTTCAAGGATCTGAACTGTGGAAAAGATTCCATGACATCGGGACTGAGATGATC
ATTACTAAAGCGGGCAGGCGGATGTTCCCCTCTGTTCGGGTCAAGGTGAAAGGGTTGGATCCAGGGAAGC
AGTACCATGTGGCCATCGATGTGGTGCCGGTGGATTCCAAACGCTATAGGTACGTCTATCACAGCTCACA
GTGGATGGTAGCTGGGAATACAGACCATTTGTGCATCATTCCTAGATTCTATGTTCACCCGGACTCACCC
TGCTCGGGAGAGACCTGGATGCGGCAGATCATCAGCTTTGATCGCATGAAACTCACCAACAATGAGATGG
ATGACAAAGGCCACATCATTCTGCAATCCATGCATAAGTACAAACCCCGAGTGCACGTGATAGAGCAAGG
CAGCAGTGTTGACCTGTCCCAGATTCAGTCCTTGCCCACTGAAGGTGTTAAAACATTCTCCTTTAAAGAA
ACTGAGTTCACCACAGTAACGGCTTACCAAAACCAACAGATTACGAAACTAAAAATAGAAAGAAATCCTT
TTGCTAAAGGATTTAGAGATACTGGAAGAAACAGGGGTGTATTGGATGGGCTTTTAGAGACCTACCCATG
GAGGCCTTCTTTCACTCTCGATTTTAAAACCTTTGGCGCAGACACACAAAGTGGAAGCAGTGGCTCATCT
CCAGTGACCTCTAGTGGAGGGGCCCCCTCTCCTTTGAACTCCTTACTTTCTCCACTTTGCTTTTCACCTA
TGTTTCATTTACCTACAAGCTCCCTTGGAATGCCCTGTCCAGAGGCATACCTGCCCAATGTCAACCTGCC
TCTATGCTACAAGATTTGTCCAACTAATTTTTGGCAACAGCAACCTCTTGTTTTACCGGCTCCTGAAAGA
CTAGCAAGCAGCAACAGTTCTCAGTCTTTAGCCCCACTCATGATGGAAGTGCCTATGTTATCTTCCCTGG
GGGTCACCAATTCAAAAAGCGGTTCATCTGAAGACTCCAGTGATCAGTATCTACAAGCACCTAATTCTAC
CAATCAAATGTTATATGGATTACAGTCACCTGGAAATATTTTTCTGCCAAACTCCATCACCCCAGAAGCA
CTTAGTTGCTCCTTTCATCCTTCCTATGACTTTTATAGATACAATTTCTCTATGCCATCTAGACTGATAA
GTGGTTCCAACCATCTTAAAGTGAATGACGACAGTCAAGTTTCTTTTGGAGAAGGCAAATGTAATCATGT
TCATTGGTATCCAGCAATTAACCATTACCTTTACCCAACTTTCTTGTACAAAGTGGTTGATATCGGTAAG
CCTATCCCTAACCCTCTCCTCGGTCTCGATTCTACGTAGTAATGAACTAGTCCGTAACTTGAAAGTATTT
CGATTTCTTGGCTTTATATATCTTGTGGAAAGGACGAGAGTCGCTCCAGCTTCTTACAACAACGCGTTAA
GTCGACAATCAACCTCTGGATTACAAAATTTGTGAAAGATTGACTGGTATTCTTAACTATGTTGCTCCTT
TTACGCTATGTGGATACGCTGCTTTAATGCCTTTGTATCATGCTATTGCTTCCCGTATGGCTTTCATTTT
CTCCTCCTTGTATAAATCCTGGTTGCTGTCTCTTTATGAGGAGTTGTGGCCCGTTGTCAGGCAACGTGGC
GTGGTGTGCACTGTGTTTGCTGACGCAACCCCCACTGGTTGGGGCATTGCCACCACCTGTCAGCTCCTTT
CCGGGACTTTCGCTTTCCCCCTCCCTATTGCCACGGCGGAACTCATCGCCGCCTGCCTTGCCCGCTGCTG
GACAGGGGCTCGGCTGTTGGGCACTGACAATTCCGTGGTGTTGTCGGGGAAATCATCGTCCTTTCCTTGG
CTGCTCGCCTGTGTTGCCACCTGGATTCTGCGCGGGACGTCCTTCTGCTACGTCCCTTCGGCCCTCAATC
CAGCGGACCTTCCTTCCCGCGGCCTGCTGCCGGCTCTGCGGCCTCTTCCGCGTCTTCGCCTTCGCCCTCA
GACGAGTCGGATCTCCCTTTGGGCCGCCTCCCCGCGTCGACTTTAAGACCAATGACTTACAAGGCAGCTG
TAGATCTTAGCCACTTTTTAAAAGAAAAGGGGGGACTGGAAGGGCTAATTCACTCCCAACGAAGACAAGA
TCTGCTTTTTGCTTGTACTGGGTCTCTCTGGTTAGACCAGATCTGAGCCTGGGAGCTCTCTGGCTAACTA
GGGAACCCACTGCTTAAGCCTCAATAAAGCTTGCCTTGAGTGCTTCAAGTAGTGTGTGCCCGTCTGTTGT
GTGACTCTGGTAACTAGAGATCCCTCAGACCCTTTTAGTCAGTGTGGAAAATCTCTAGCAGTACGTATAG
TAGTTCATGTCATCTTATTATTCAGTATTTATAACTTGCAAAGAAATGAATATCAGAGAGTGAGAGGAAC
TTGTTTATTGCAGCTTATAATGGTTACAAATAAAGCAATAGCATCACAAATTTCACAAATAAAGCATTTT
TTTCACTGCATTCTAGTTGTGGTTTGTCCAAACTCATCAATGTATCTTATCATGTCTGGCTCTAGCTATC
CCGCCCCTAACTCCGCCCATCCCGCCCCTAACTCCGCCCAGTTCCGCCCATTCTCCGCCCCATGGCTGAC
TAATTTTTTTTATTTATGCAGAGGCCGAGGCCGCCTCGGCCTCTGAGCTATTCCAGAAGTAGTGAGGAGG
CTTTTTTGGAGGCCTAGGGACGTACCCAATTCGCCCTATAGTGAGTCGTATTACGCGCGCTCACTGGCCG
TCGTTTTACAACGTCGTGACTGGGAAAACCCTGGCGTTACCCAACTTAATCGCCTTGCAGCACATCCCCC
TTTCGCCAGCTGGCGTAATAGCGAAGAGGCCCGCACCGATCGCCCTTCCCAACAGTTGCGCAGCCTGAAT
GGCGAATGGG
[124 nt withheld, positions 7361-7484]
C
[91 nt withheld, positions 7486-7576]
A
[49 nt withheld, positions 7578-7626]
CCTTTGACGTTGGAGTCCACGTTCTTT
[37 nt withheld, positions 7654-7690]
ACCCTATCTCGGTCTATTCTTTTGATTTATAAGGGATTTTGCCGATTTCGGCCTATTGGTTAAAAAATGA
GCTGATTTAACAAAAATTTAACGCGAATTTTAACAAAATATTAACGCTTACAATTTAGGTGGCACTTTTC
GGGGAAATGTGCGCGGAACCCCTATTTGTTTATTTTTCTAAATACATTCAAATATGTATCCGCTCATGAG
ACAATAACCCTGATAAATGCTTCAATAATATTGAAAAAGGAAGAGTATGAGTATTCAACATTTCCGTGTC
GCCCTTATTCCCTTTTTTGCGGCATTTTGCCTTCCTGTTTTTGCTCACCCAGAAACGCTGGTGAAAGTAA
AAGATGCTGAAGATCAGTTGGGTGCACGAGTGGGTTACATCGAACTGGATCTCAACAGCGGTAAGATCCT
TGAGAGTTTTCGCCCCGAAGAACGTTTTCCAATGATGAGCACTTTTAAAGTTCTGCTATGTGGCGCGGTA
TTATCCCGTATTGACGCCGGGCAAGAGCAACTCGGTCGCCGCATACACTATTCTCAGAATGACTTGGTTG
AGTACTCACCAGTCACAGAAAAGCATCTTACGGATGGCATGACAGTAAGAGAATTATGCAGTGCTGCCAT
AACCATGAGTGATAACACTGCGGCCAACTTACTTCTGACAACGATCGGAGGACCGAAGGAGCTAACCGCT
TTTTTGCACAACATGGGGGATCATGTAACTCGCCTTGATCGTTGGGAACCGGAGCTGAATGAAGCCATAC
CAAACGACGAGCGTGACACCACGATGCCTGTAGCAATGGCAACAACGTTGCGCAAACTATTAACTGGCGA
ACTACTTACTCTAGCTTCCCGGCAACAATTAATAGACTGGATGGAGGCGGATAAAGTTGCAGGACCACTT
CTGCGCTCGGCCCTTCCGGCTGGCTGGTTTATTGCTGATAAATCTGGAGCCGGTGAGCGTGGGTCTCGCG
GTATCATTGCAGCACTGGGGCCAGATGGTAAGCCCTCCCGTATCGTAGTTATCTACACGACGGGGAGTCA
GGCAACTATGGATGAACGAAATAGACAGATCGCTGAGATAGGTGCCTCACTGATTAAGCATTGGTAACTG
TCAGACCAAGTTTACTCATATATACTTTAGATTGATTTAAAACTTCATTTTTAATTTAAAAGGATCTAGG
TGAAGATCCTTTTTGATAATCTCATGACCAAAATCCCTTAACGTGAGTTTTCGTTCCACTGAGCGTCAGA
CCCCGTAGAAAAGATCAAAGGATCTTCTTGAGATCCTTTTTTTCTGCGCGTAATCTGCTGCTTGCAAACA
AAAAAACCACCGCTACCAGCGGTGGTTTGTTTGCCGGATCAAGAGCTACCAACTCTTTTTCCGAAGGTAA
CTGGCTTCAGCAGAGCGCAGATACCAAATACTGTTCTTCTAGTGTAGCCGTAGTTAGGCCACCACTTCAA
GAACTCTGTAGCACCGCCTACATACCTCGCTCTGCTAATCCTGTTACCAGTGGCTGCTGCCAGTGGCGAT
AAGTCGTGTCTTACCGGGTTGGACTCAAGACGATAGTTACCGGATAAGGCGCAGCGGTCGGGCTGAACGG
GGGGTTCGTGCACACAGCCCAGCTTGGAGCGAACGACCTACACCGAACTGAGATACCTACAGCGTGAGCT
ATGAGAAAGCGCCACGCTTCCCGAAGGGAGAAAGGCGGACAGGTATCCGGTAAGCGGCAGGGTCGGAACA
GGAGAGCGCACGAGGGAGCTTCCAGGGGGAAACGCCTGGTATCTTTATAGTCCTGTCGGGTTTCGCCACC
TCTGACTTGAGCGTCGATTTTTGTGATGCTCGTCAGGGGGGCGGAGCCTATGGAAAAACGCCAGCAACGC
GGCCTTTTTACGGTTCCTGGCCTTTTGCTGGCCTTTTGCTCACATGTTCTTTCCTGCGTTATCCCCTGAT
TCTGTGGATAACCGTATTACCGCCTTTGAGTGAGCTGATACCGCTCGCCGCAGCCGAACGACCGAGCGCA
GCGAGTCAGTGAGCGAGGAAGCGGAAGAGCGCCCAATACGCAAACCGCCTCTCCCCGCGCGTTGGCCGAT
TCATTAATGCAGCTGGCACGACAGGTTTCCCGACTGGAAAGCGGGCAGTGAGCGCAACGCAATTAATGTG
AGTTAGCTCACTCATTAGGCACCCCAGGCTTTACACTTTATGCTTCCGGCTCGTATGTTGTGTGGAATTG
TGAGCGGATAACAATTTCACACAGGAAACAGCTATGACCATGATTACGCCAAGCGCGCAATTAACCCTCA
CTAAAGGGAACAAAAGCTGGAGCTGCAAGC
