>Addgene plasmid #144871 | TFORF3395 | depositor partial sequence | sequence record 286728 | Insert
ATCGATTGATCAACAAGTTTGTACAAAAAAGTTGGCATGGCTCTGAGCTCTCGGGCGCGTGCCTTCTCCG
TGGAAGCCTTGGTGGGGAGACCCAGCAAAAGAAAACTCCAAGACCCAATACAGGCGGAGCAGCCTGAGCT
GCGGGAGAAAAAGGGCGGAGAGGAAGAGGAGGAGAGAAGGAGCAGCGCTGCAGGGAAGAGCGAGCCGCTT
GAAAAACAACCTAAGACAGAGCCCTCAACATCTGCTTCCTCTGGCTGCGGCAGCGACAGCGGCTACGGCA
ACAGCTCTGAAAGTCTGGAAGAGAAAGATATTCAAATGGAGCTTCAAGGATCTGAACTGTGGAAAAGATT
CCATGACATCGGGACTGAGATGATCATTACTAAAGCGGGCAGGCGGATGTTCCCCTCTGTTCGGGTCAAG
GTGAAAGGGTTGGATCCAGGGAAGCAGTACCATGTGGCCATCGATGTGGTGCCGGTGGATTCCAAACGCT
ATAGGTACGTCTATCACAGCTCACAGTGGATGGTAGCTGGGAATACAGACCATTTGTGCATCATTCCTAG
ATTCTATGTTCACCCGGACTCACCCTGCTCGGGAGAGACCTGGATGCGGCAGATCATCAGCTTTGATCGC
ATGAAACTCACCAACAATGAGATGGATGACAAAGGCCACATCATTCTGCAATCCATGCATAAGTACAAAC
CCCGAGTGCACGTGATAGAGCAAGGCAGCAGTGTTGACCTGTCCCAGATTCAGTCCTTGCCCACTGAAGG
TGTTAAAACATTCTCCTTTAAAGAAACTGAGTTCACCACAGTAACGGCTTACCAAAACCAACAGATTACG
AAACTAAAAATAGAAAGAAATCCTTTTGCTAAAGGATTTAGAGATACTGGAAGAAACAGGGGTGTATTGG
ATGGGCTTTTAGAGACCTACCCATGGAGGCCTTCTTTCACTCTCGATTTTAAAACCTTTGGCGCAGACAC
ACAAAGTGGAAGCAGTGGCTCATCTCCAGTGACCTCTAGTGGAGGGGCCCCCTCTCCTTTGAACTCCTTA
CTTTCTCCACTTTGCTTTTCACCTATGTTTCATTTACCTACAAGCTCCCTTGGAATGCCCTGTCCAGAGG
CATACCTGCCCAATGTCAACCTGCCTCTATGCTACAAGATTTGTCCAACTAATTTTTGGCAACAGCAACC
TCTTGTTTTACCGGCTCCTGAAAGACTAGCAAGCAGCAACAGTTCTCAGTCTTTAGCCCCACTCATGATG
GAAGTGCCTATGTTATCTTCCCTGGGGGTCACCAATTCAAAAAGCGGTTCATCTGAAGACTCCAGTGATC
AGTATCTACAAGCACCTAATTCTACCAATCAAATGTTATATGGATTACAGTCACCTGGAAATATTTTTCT
GCCAAACTCCATCACCCCAGAAGCACTTAGTTGCTCCTTTCATCCTTCCTATGACTTTTATAGATACAAT
TTCTCTATGCCATCTAGACTGATAAGTGGTTCCAACCATCTTAAAGTGAATGACGACAGTCAAGTTTCTT
TTGGAGAAGGCAAATGTAATCATGTTCATTGGTATCCAGCAATTAACCATTACCTTTACCCAACTTTCTT
GTACAAAGTGGTTGATATCGGTAAGCCTATCCCTAACCCTCTCCTCGGTCTCGATTCTACGTAGTAATGA
ACTAGTCCGTAACTTGAAAGTATTTCGATTTCTTGGCTTTATATATCTTGTGGAAAGGACGAGAGTCGCT
CCAGCTTCTTACAACA
