>Addgene plasmid #144871 | TFORF3395 | depositor partial sequence | sequence record 286729 | Barcode
GAGTCGCTCCAGCTTCTTACAACA
